>Addgene plasmid #117983 | pET28a-MGGG-ybbr-HIS-SdrD_B1-DK | depositor full sequence | sequence record 222852 | pET28a-MGGG-ybbr-HIS-SdrD_B1-DK sequence 5720 bps
TGGCGAATGGG
[124 nt withheld, positions 12-135]
C
[91 nt withheld, positions 137-227]
A
[49 nt withheld, positions 229-277]
CCTTTGACGTTGGAGTCCACGTTCTTT
[37 nt withheld, positions 305-341]
ACCCTATCTCGGTCTATTCTTTTGATTTATAAGGGATTTTGCCGATTTCGGCCTATTGGTTAAAAAATGA
GCTGATTTAACAAAAATTTAACGCGAATTTTAACAAAATATTAACGTTTACAATTTCAGGTGGCACTTTT
CGGGGAAATGTGCGCGGAACCCCTATTTGTTTATTTTTCTAAATACATTCAAATATGTATCCGCTCATGA
ATTAATTCTTAGAAAAACTCATCGAGCATCAAATGAAACTGCAATTTATTCATATCAGGATTATCAATAC
CATATTTTTGAAAAAGCCGTTTCTGTAATGAAGGAGAAAACTCACCGAGGCAGTTCCATAGGATGGCAAG
ATCCTGGTATCGGTCTGCGATTCCGACTCGTCCAACATCAATACAACCTATTAATTTCCCCTCGTCAAAA
ATAAGGTTATCAAGTGAGAAATCACCATGAGTGACGACTGAATCCGGTGAGAATGGCAAAAGTTTATGCA
TTTCTTTCCAGACTTGTTCAACAGGCCAGCCATTACGCTCGTCATCAAAATCACTCGCATCAACCAAACC
GTTATTCATTCGTGATTGCGCCTGAGCGAGACGAAATACGCGATCGCTGTTAAAAGGACAATTACAAACA
GGAATCGAATGCAACCGGCGCAGGAACACTGCCAGCGCATCAACAATATTTTCACCTGAATCAGGATATT
CTTCTAATACCTGGAATGCTGTTTTCCCGGGGATCGCAGTGGTGAGTAACCATGCATCATCAGGAGTACG
GATAAAATGCTTGATGGTCGGAAGAGGCATAAATTCCGTCAGCCAGTTTAGTCTGACCATCTCATCTGTA
ACATCATTGGCAACGCTACCTTTGCCATGTTTCAGAAACAACTCTGGCGCATCGGGCTTCCCATACAATC
GATAGATTGTCGCACCTGATTGCCCGACATTATCGCGAGCCCATTTATACCCATATAAATCAGCATCCAT
GTTGGAATTTAATCGCGGCCTAGAGCAAGACGTTTCCCGTTGAATATGGCTCATAACACCCCTTGTATTA
CTGTTTATGTAAGCAGACAGTTTTATTGTTCATGACCAAAATCCCTTAACGTGAGTTTTCGTTCCACTGA
GCGTCAGACCCCGTAGAAAAGATCAAAGGATCTTCTTGAGATCCTTTTTTTCTGCGCGTAATCTGCTGCT
TGCAAACAAAAAAACCACCGCTACCAGCGGTGGTTTGTTTGCCGGATCAAGAGCTACCAACTCTTTTTCC
GAAGGTAACTGGCTTCAGCAGAGCGCAGATACCAAATACTGTCCTTCTAGTGTAGCCGTAGTTAGGCCAC
CACTTCAAGAACTCTGTAGCACCGCCTACATACCTCGCTCTGCTAATCCTGTTACCAGTGGCTGCTGCCA
GTGGCGATAAGTCGTGTCTTACCGGGTTGGACTCAAGACGATAGTTACCGGATAAGGCGCAGCGGTCGGG
CTGAACGGGGGGTTCGTGCACACAGCCCAGCTTGGAGCGAACGACCTACACCGAACTGAGATACCTACAG
CGTGAGCTATGAGAAAGCGCCACGCTTCCCGAAGGGAGAAAGGCGGACAGGTATCCGGTAAGCGGCAGGG
TCGGAACAGGAGAGCGCACGAGGGAGCTTCCAGGGGGAAACGCCTGGTATCTTTATAGTCCTGTCGGGTT
TCGCCACCTCTGACTTGAGCGTCGATTTTTGTGATGCTCGTCAGGGGGGCGGAGCCTATGGAAAAACGCC
AGCAACGCGGCCTTTTTACGGTTCCTGGCCTTTTGCTGGCCTTTTGCTCACATGTTCTTTCCTGCGTTAT
CCCCTGATTCTGTGGATAACCGTATTACCGCCTTTGAGTGAGCTGATACCGCTCGCCGCAGCCGAACGAC
CGAGCGCAGCGAGTCAGTGAGCGAGGAAGCGGAAGAGCGCCTGATGCGGTATTTTCTCCTTACGCATCTG
TGCGGTATTTCACACCGCATATATGGTGCACTCTCAGTACAATCTGCTCTGATGCCGCATAGTTAAGCCA
GTATACACTCCGCTATCGCTACGTGACTGGGTCATGGCTGCGCCCCGACACCCGCCAACACCCGCTGACG
CGCCCTGACGGGCTTGTCTGCTCCCGGCATCCGCTTACAGACAAGCTGTGACCGTCTCCGGGAGCTGCAT
GTGTCAGAGGTTTTCACCGTCATCACCGAAACGCGCGAGGCAGCTGCGGTAAAGCTCATCAGCGTGGTCG
TGAAGCGATTCACAGATGTCTGCCTGTTCATCCGCGTCCAGCTCGTTGAGTTTCTCCAGAAGCGTTAATG
TCTGGCTTCTGATAAAGCGGGCCATGTTAAGGGCGGTTTTTTCCTGTTTGGTCACTGATGCCTCCGTGTA
AGGGGGATTTCTGTTCATGGGGGTAATGATACCGATGAAACGAGAGAGGATGCTCACGATACGGGTTACT
GATGATGAACATGCCCGGTTACTGGAACGTTGTGAGGGTAAACAACTGGCGGTATGGATGCGGCGGGACC
AGAGAAAAATCACTCAGGGTCAATGCCAGCGCTTCGTTAATACAGATGTAGGTGTTCCACAGGGTAGCCA
GCAGCATCCTGCGATGCAGATCCGGAACATAATGGTGCAGGGCGCTGACTTCCGCGTTTCCAGACTTTAC
GAAACACGGAAACCGAAGACCATTCATGTTGTTGCTCAGGTCGCAGACGTTTTGCAGCAGCAGTCGCTTC
ACGTTCGCTCGCGTATCGGTGATTCATTCTGCTAACCAGTAAGGCAACCCCGCCAGCCTAGCCGGGTCCT
CAACGACAGGAGCACGATCATGCGCACCCGTGGGGCCGCCATGCCGGCGATAATGGCCTGCTTCTCGCCG
AAACGTTTGGTGGCGGGACCAGTGACGAAGGCTTGAGCGAGGGCGTGCAAGATTCCGAATACCGCAAGCG
ACAGGCCGATCATCGTCGCGCTCCAGCGAAAGCGGTCCTCGCCGAAAATGACCCAGAGCGCTGCCGGCAC
CTGTCCTACGAGTTGCATGATAAAGAAGACAGTCATAAGTGCGGCGACGATAGTCATGCCCCGCGCCCAC
CGGAAGGAGCTGACTGGGTTGAAGGCTCTCAAGGGCATCGGTCGAGATCCCGGTGCCTAATGAGTGAGCT
AACTTACATTAATTGCGTTGCGCTCACTGCCCGCTTTCCAGTCGGGAAACCTGTCGTGCCAGCTGCATTA
ATGAATCGGCCAACGCGCGGGGAGAGGCGGTTTGCGTATTGGGCGCCAGGGTGGTTTTTCTTTTCACCAG
TGAGACGGGCAACAGCTGATTGCCCTTCACCGCCTGGCCCTGAGAGAGTTGCAGCAAGCGGTCCACGCTG
GTTTGCCCCAGCAGGCGAAAATCCTGTTTGATGGTGGTTAACGGCGGGATATAACATGAGCTGTCTTCGG
TATCGTCGTATCCCACTACCGAGATATCCGCACCAACGCGCAGCCCGGACTCGGTAATGGCGCGCATTGC
GCCCAGCGCCATCTGATCGTTGGCAACCAGCATCGCAGTGGGAACGATGCCCTCATTCAGCATTTGCATG
GTTTGTTGAAAACCGGACATGGCACTCCAGTCGCCTTCCCGTTCCGCTATCGGCTGAATTTGATTGCGAG
TGAGATATTTATGCCAGCCAGCCAGACGCAGACGCGCCGAGACAGAACTTAATGGGCCCGCTAACAGCGC
GATTTGCTGGTGACCCAATGCGACCAGATGCTCCACGCCCAGTCGCGTACCGTCTTCATGGGAGAAAATA
ATACTGTTGATGGGTGTCTGGTCAGAGACATCAAGAAATAACGCCGGAACATTAGTGCAGGCAGCTTCCA
CAGCAATGGCATCCTGGTCATCCAGCGGATAGTTAATGATCAGCCCACTGACGCGTTGCGCGAGAAGATT
GTGCACCGCCGCTTTACAGGCTTCGACGCCGCTTCGTTCTACCATCGACACCACCACGCTGGCACCCAGT
TGATCGGCGCGAGATTTAATCGCCGCGACAATTTGCGACGGCGCGTGCAGGGCCAGACTGGAGGTGGCAA
CGCCAATCAGCAACGACTGTTTGCCCGCCAGTTGTTGTGCCACGCGGTTGGGAATGTAATTCAGCTCCGC
CATCGCCGCTTCCACTTTTTCCCGCGTTTTCGCAGAAACGTGGCTGGCCTGGTTCACCACGCGGGAAACG
GTCTGATAAGAGACACCGGCATACTCTGCGACATCGTATAACGTTACTGGTTTCACATTCACCACCCTGA
ATTGACTCTCTTCCGGGCGCTATCATGCCATACCGCGAAAGGTTTTGCGCCATTCGATGGTGTCCGGGAT
CTCGACGCTCTCCCTTATGCGACTCCTGCATTAGGAAGCAGCCCAGTAGTAGGTTGAGGCCGTTGAGCAC
CGCCGCCGCAAGGAATGGTGCATGCAAGGAGATGGCGCCCAACAGTCCCCCGGCCACGGGGCCTGCCACC
ATACCCACGCCGAAACAAGCGCTCATGAGCCCGAAGTGGCGAGCCCGATCTTCCCCATCGGTGATGTCGG
CGATATAGGCGCCAGCAACCGCACCTGTGGCGCCGGTGATGCCGGCCACGATGCGTCCGGCGTAGAGGAT
CGAGATCTCGATCCCGCGAAATTAATACGACTCACTATAGGGGAATTGTGAGCGGATAACAATTCCCCTG
TAGAAATAATTTTGTTTAACTTTAAGAAGGAGATATACATATGGGGGGCGGTGACTCTCTGGAATTCATC
GCTTCTAAACTGGCTCACCACCACCACCACCACGGTTCTGCTAGCGGTGGTGCAGGTCAAGAAGTGTATA
AAATCGGTAATTACGTGTGGGAAGATACCAATAAAAACGGTGTTCAGGATCTGGGTGAAGTTGGTGTTAA
AGGTGTTACCGTTGTGGCCTATGATAACAAGACCAATAAAGAAGTTGGTCGCACCATCACCGATGATAAA
GGTGGTTATCTGATTCCGAATCTGCCGAATGGTGATTATCGTGTTGAATTTTCAAATCTGCCGCAGGGTT
ATGAAGTTACCCCGAGCAAACAGGGTAATAATGAAGAACTGGATAGCAATGGTGTTAGCAGCGTTATTAC
CGTGAATGGCAAAGATAATCTGAGCGCAGATCTGGGTATCTACAAACCGAAATATAACCTGGGTGACTAT
GTTGGTTCCGGCTCTCAGTCTGGTTCTTCTGGTTCTGGTTCTAACGGTGACTAACTCGAGTAAGATCCGG
CTGCTAACAAAGCCCGAAAGGAAGCTGAGTTGGCTGCTGCCACCGCTGAGCAATAACTAGCATAACCCCT
TGGGGCCTCTAAACGGGTCTTGAGGGGTTTTTTGCTGAAAGGAGGAACTATATCCGGAT
Features (pLannotate 1.2.2; 19 found; start..end, strand, type, name):
     12..467     +  rep_origin     f1 ori (sequence partly withheld): f1 bacteriophage origin of replication; arrow indicates direction of (+) strand synthesis
    494..551     +  promoter       AmpR promoter (fragment): bla
    560..1375    -  CDS            KanR: aminoglycoside phosphotransferase; aph(3')-Ia; confers resistance to kanamycin in bacteria or G418 (Geneticin®) in eukaryotes
   1497..2085    +  rep_origin     ori: high-copy-number ColE1/pMB1/pBR322/pUC origin of replication
   2271..2413    -  misc_feature   bom: basis of mobility region from pBR322
   2515..2706    -  CDS            rop: Rop protein, which maintains plasmids at low copy number; rop
   2723..3103    +  CDS            YPB1_ECOLX: Protein predicted: Swiss-Prot protein existence level 4. From Escherichia coli.
   3175..3466    -  CDS            TcR (fragment): tetracycline efflux protein; tet; confers resistance to tetracycline
   3481..3502    -  protein_bind   CAP binding site: CAP binding activates transcription in the presence of cAMP. E. coli catabolite activator protein
   3515..4597    -  CDS            lacI: lac repressor; lacI; The lac repressor binds to the lac operator to inhibit transcription in E. coli. This inhibition can be relieved by adding lactose or isopropyl-β-D-thiogalactopyranoside (IPTG).
   4598..4675    -  promoter       lacI promoter: lacI
   4683..4962    -  CDS            TcR (fragment): tetracycline efflux protein; tet; confers resistance to tetracycline
   4984..5002    +  promoter       T7 promoter: promoter for bacteriophage T7 RNA polymerase
   5003..5027    +  protein_bind   lac operator: The lac repressor binds to the lac operator to inhibit transcription in E. coli. This inhibition can be relieved by adding lactose or isopropyl-β-D-thiogalactopyranoside (IPTG). lac repressor encoded by lacI
   5042..5064    +  RBS            RBS: efficient ribosome binding site from bacteriophage T7 gene 10 (Olins and Rangwala, 1989)
   5117..5134    +  CDS            9xHis (fragment): 9xHis affinity tag
   5144..5524    +  CDS            sdrD (fragment): SDRD_STAAE - Experimental evidence at protein level: Swiss-Prot protein existence level 1. Cell surface-associated calcium-binding protein which plays an important role in adhesion and pathogenesis (PubMed:9884231). Mediates interactions with components of the extracellular matrix such as host DSG1 to promote bacterial adhesion to host cells. Contributes to the resistance to killing by innate immune components such as neutrophils present in blood and thus attenuates bacterial clearance (By similarity). From Staphylococcus aureus (strain Newman).
   5591..5640    +  CDS            SET1 (fragment): solubility-enhancement tag derived from T7 phage gene 10B
   5648..5695    +  terminator     T7 terminator: transcription terminator for bacteriophage T7 RNA polymerase
