>Addgene plasmid #117983 | pET28a-MGGG-ybbr-HIS-SdrD_B1-DK | addgene full sequence | sequence record 227012 | Addgene NGS Result
TGCCGGCCACGATGCGTCCGGCGTAGAGGATCGAGATCTCGATCCCGCGAAATTAATACGACTCACTATA
GGGGAATTGTGAGCGGATAACAATTCCCCTGTAGAAATAATTTTGTTTAACTTTAAGAAGGAGATATACA
TATGGGGGGCGGTGACTCTCTGGAATTCATCGCTTCTAAACTGGCTCACCACCACCACCACCACGGTTCT
GCTAGCGGTGGTGCAGGTCAAGAAGTGTATAAAATCGGTAATTACGTGTGGGAAGATACCAATAAAAACG
GTGTTCAGGATCTGGGTGAAGTTGGTGTTAAAGGTGTTACCGTTGTGGCCTATGATAACAAGACCAATAA
AGAAGTTGGTCGCACCATCACCGATGATAAAGGTGGTTATCTGATTCCGAATCTGCCGAATGGTGATTAT
CGTGTTGAATTTTCAAATCTGCCGCAGGGTTATGAAGTTACCCCGAGCAAACAGGGTAATAATGAAGAAC
TGGATAGCAATGGTGTTAGCAGCGTTATTACCGTGAATGGCAAAGATAATCTGAGCGCAGATCTGGGTAT
CTACAAACCGAAATATAACCTGGGTGACTATGTTGGTTCCGGCTCTCAGTCTGGTTCTTCTGGTTCTGGT
TCTAACGGTGACTAACTCGAGTAAGATCCGGCTGCTAACAAAGCCCGAAAGGAAGCTGAGTTGGCTGCTG
CCACCGCTGAGCAATAACTAGCATAACCCCTTGGGGCCTCTAAACGGGTCTTGAGGGGTTTTTTGCTGAA
AGGAGGAACTATATCCGGATTGGCGAATGGG
[124 nt withheld, positions 802-925]
C
[91 nt withheld, positions 927-1017]
A
[49 nt withheld, positions 1019-1067]
CCTTTGACGTTGGAGTCCACGTTCTTT
[37 nt withheld, positions 1095-1131]
ACCCTATCTCGGTCTATTCTTTTGATTTATAAGGGATTTTGCCGATTTCGGCCTATTGGTTAAAAAATGA
GCTGATTTAACAAAAATTTAACGCGAATTTTAACAAAATATTAACGCTTACAATTTAGGTGGCACTTTTC
GGGGAAATGTGCGCGGAACCCCTATTTGTTTATTTTTCTAAATACATTCAAATATGTATCCGCTCATGAA
TTAATTCTTAGAAAAACTCATCGAGCATCAAATGAAACTGCAATTTATTCATATCAGGATTATCAATACC
ATATTTTTGAAAAAGCCGTTTCTGTAATGAAGGAGAAAACTCACCGAGGCAGTTCCATAGGATGGCAAGA
TCCTGGTATCGGTCTGCGATTCCGACTCGTCCAACATCAATACAACCTATTAATTTCCCCTCGTCAAAAA
TAAGGTTATCAAGTGAGAAATCACCATGAGTGACGACTGAATCCGGTGAGAATGGCAAAAGTTTATGCAT
TTCTTTCCAGACTTGTTCAACAGGCCAGCCATTACGCTCGTCATCAAAATCACTCGCATCAACCAAACCG
TTATTCATTCGTGATTGCGCCTGAGCGAGACGAAATACGCGATCGCTGTTAAAAGGACAATTACAAACAG
GAATCGAATGCAACCGGCGCAGGAACACTGCCAGCGCATCAACAATATTTTCACCTGAATCAGGATATTC
TTCTAATACCTGGAATGCTGTTTTCCCGGGGATCGCAGTGGTGAGTAACCATGCATCATCAGGAGTACGG
ATAAAATGCTTGATGGTCGGAAGAGGCATAAATTCCGTCAGCCAGTTTAGTCTGACCATCTCATCTGTAA
CATCATTGGCAACGCTACCTTTGCCATGTTTCAGAAACAACTCTGGCGCATCGGGCTTCCCATACAATCG
ATAGATTGTCGCACCTGATTGCCCGACATTATCGCGAGCCCATTTATACCCATATAAATCAGCATCCATG
TTGGAATTTAATCGCGGCCTAGAGCAAGACGTTTCCCGTTGAATATGGCTCATAACACCCCTTGTATTAC
TGTTTATGTAAGCAGACAGTTTTATTGTTCATGACCAAAATCCCTTAACGTGAGTTTTCGTTCCACTGAG
CGTCAGACCCCGTAGAAAAGATCAAAGGATCTTCTTGAGATCCTTTTTTTCTGCGCGTAATCTGCTGCTT
GCAAACAAAAAAACCACCGCTACCAGCGGTGGTTTGTTTGCCGGATCAAGAGCTACCAACTCTTTTTCCG
AAGGTAACTGGCTTCAGCAGAGCGCAGATACCAAATACTGTCCTTCTAGTGTAGCCGTAGTTAGGCCACC
ACTTCAAGAACTCTGTAGCACCGCCTACATACCTCGCTCTGCTAATCCTGTTACCAGTGGCTGCTGCCAG
TGGCGATAAGTCGTGTCTTACCGGGTTGGACTCAAGACGATAGTTACCGGATAAGGCGCAGCGGTCGGGC
TGAACGGGGGGTTCGTGCACACAGCCCAGCTTGGAGCGAACGACCTACACCGAACTGAGATACCTACAGC
GTGAGCTATGAGAAAGCGCCACGCTTCCCGAAGGGAGAAAGGCGGACAGGTATCCGGTAAGCGGCAGGGT
CGGAACAGGAGAGCGCACGAGGGAGCTTCCAGGGGGAAACGCCTGGTATCTTTATAGTCCTGTCGGGTTT
CGCCACCTCTGACTTGAGCGTCGATTTTTGTGATGCTCGTCAGGGGGGCGGAGCCTATGGAAAAACGCCA
GCAACGCGGCCTTTTTACGGTTCCTGGCCTTTTGCTGGCCTTTTGCTCACATGTTCTTTCCTGCGTTATC
CCCTGATTCTGTGGATAACCGTATTACCGCCTTTGAGTGAGCTGATACCGCTCGCCGCAGCCGAACGACC
GAGCGCAGCGAGTCAGTGAGCGAGGAAGCGGAAGAGCGCCTGATGCGGTATTTTCTCCTTACGCATCTGT
GCGGTATTTCACACCGCAATGGTGCACTCTCAGTACAATCTGCTCTGATGCCGCATAGTTAAGCCAGTAT
ACACTCCGCTATCGCTACGTGACTGGGTCATGGCTGCGCCCCGACACCCACCAACACCCGCTGACGCGCC
CTGACGGGCTTGTCTGCTCCCGGCATCCGCTTACAGACAAGCTGTGACCGTCTCCGGGAGCTGCATGTGT
CAGAGGTTTTCACCGTCATCACCGAAACGCGCGAGGCAGCTGCGGTAAAGCTCATCAGCGTGGTCGTGAA
GCGATTCACAGATGTCTGCCTGTTCATCCGCGTCCAGCTCGTTGAGTTTCTCCAGAAGCGTTAATGTCTG
GCTTCTGATAAAGCGGGCCATGTTAAGGGCGGTTTTTTCCTGTTTGGTCACTGATGCCTCCGTGTAAGGG
GGATTTCTGTTCATGGGGGTAATGATACCGATGAAACGAGAGAGGATGCTCACGATACGGGTTACTGATG
ATGAACATGCCCGGTTACTGGAACGTTGTGAGGGTAAACAACTGGCGGTATGGATGCGGCGGGACCAGAG
AAAAATCACTCAGGGTCAATGCCAGCGCTTCGTTAATACAGATGTAGGTGTTCCACAGGGTAGCCAGCAG
CATCCTGCGATGCAGATCCGGAACATAATGGTGCAGGGCGCTGACTTCCGCGTTTCCAGACTTTACGAAA
CACGGAAACCGAAGACCATTCATGTTGTTGCTCAGGTCGCAGACGTTTTGCAGCAGCAGTCGCTTCACGT
TCGCTCGCGTATCGGTGATTCATTCTGCTAACCAGTAAGGCAACCCCGCCAGCCTAGCCGGGTCCTCAAC
GACAGGAGCACGATCATGCGCACCCGTGGGGCCGCCATGCCGGCGATAATGGCCTGCTTCTCGCCGAAAC
GTTTGGTGGCGGGACCAGTGACGAAGGCTTGAGCGAGGGCGTGCAAGATTCCGAATACCGCAAGCGACAG
GCCGATCATCGTCGCGCTCCAGCGAAAGCGGTCCTCGCCGAAAATGACCCAGAGCGCTGCCGGCACCTGT
CCTACGAGTTGCATGATAAAGAAGACAGTCATAAGTGCGGCGACGATAGTCATGCCCCGCGCCCACCGGA
AGGAGCTGACTGGGTTGAAGGCTCTCAAGGGCATCGGTCGAGATCCCGGTGCCTAATGAGTGAGCTAACT
TACATTAATTGCGTTGCGCTCACTGCCCGCTTTCCAGTCGGGAAACCTGTCGTGCCAGCTGCATTAATGA
ATCGGCCAACGCGCGGGGAGAGGCGGTTTGCGTATTGGGCGCCAGGGTGGTTTTTCTTTTCACCAGTGAG
ACGGGCAACAGCTGATTGCCCTTCACCGCCTGGCCCTGAGAGAGTTGCAGCAAGCGGTCCACGCTGGTTT
GCCCCAGCAGGCGAAAATCCTGTTTGATGGTGGTTAACGGCGGGATATAACATGAGCTGTCTTCGGTATC
GTCGTATCCCACTACCGAGATATCCGCACCAACGCGCAGCCCGGACTCGGTAATGGCGCGCATTGCGCCC
AGCGCCATCTGATCGTTGGCAACCAGCATCGCAGTGGGAACGATGCCCTCATTCAGCATTTGCATGGTTT
GTTGAAAACCGGACATGGCACTCCAGTCGCCTTCCCGTTCCGCTATCGGCTGAATTTGATTGCGAGTGAG
ATATTTATGCCAGCCAGCCAGACGCAGACGCGCCGAGACAGAACTTAATGGGCCCGCTAACAGCGCGATT
TGCTGGTGACCCAATGCGACCAGATGCTCCACGCCCAGTCGCGTACCGTCTTCATGGGAGAAAATAATAC
TGTTGATGGGTGTCTGGTCAGAGACATCAAGAAATAACGCCGGAACATTAGTGCAGGCAGCTTCCACAGC
AATGGCATCCTGGTCATCCAGCGGATAGTTAATGATCAGCCCACTGACGCGTTGCGCGAGAAGATTGTGC
ACCGCCGCTTTACAGGCTTCGACGCCGCTTCGTTCTACCACCACCACCACCACGCTGGCACCCAGTTGAT
CGGCGCGAGATTTAATCGCCGCGACAATTTGCGACGGCGCGTGCAGGGCCAGACTGGAGGTGGCAACGCC
AATCAGCAACGACTGTTTGCCCGCCAGTTGTTGTGCCACGCGGTTGGGAATGTAATTCAGCTCCGCCATC
GCCGCTTCCACTTTTTCCCGCGTTTTCGCAGAAACGTGGCTGGCCTGGTTCACCACGCGGGAAACGGTCT
GATAAGAGACACCGGCATACTCTGCGACATCGTATAACGTTACTGGTTTCACATTCACCACCCTGAATTG
ACTCTCTTCCGGGCGCTATCATGCCATACCGCGAAAGGTTTTGCGCCATTCGATGGTGTCCGGGATCTCG
ACGCTCTCCCTTATGCGACTCCTGCATTAGGAAGCAGCCCAGTAGTAGGTTGAGGCCGTTGAGCACCGCC
GCCGCAAGGAATGGTGCATGCAAGGAGATGGCGCCCAACAGTCCCCCGGCCACGGGGCCTGCCACCATAC
CCACGCCGAAACAAGCGCTCATGAGCCCGAAGTGGCGAGCCCGATCTTCCCCATCGGTGATGTCGGCGAT
ATAGGCGCCAGCAACCGCACCTGTGGCGCCGGTGA
Features (pLannotate 1.2.2; 19 found; start..end, strand, type, name):
     54..72      +  promoter       T7 promoter: promoter for bacteriophage T7 RNA polymerase
     73..97      +  protein_bind   lac operator: The lac repressor binds to the lac operator to inhibit transcription in E. coli. This inhibition can be relieved by adding lactose or isopropyl-β-D-thiogalactopyranoside (IPTG). lac repressor encoded by lacI
    112..134     +  RBS            RBS: efficient ribosome binding site from bacteriophage T7 gene 10 (Olins and Rangwala, 1989)
    187..204     +  CDS            9xHis (fragment): 9xHis affinity tag
    214..594     +  CDS            sdrD (fragment): SDRD_STAAE - Experimental evidence at protein level: Swiss-Prot protein existence level 1. Cell surface-associated calcium-binding protein which plays an important role in adhesion and pathogenesis (PubMed:9884231). Mediates interactions with components of the extracellular matrix such as host DSG1 to promote bacterial adhesion to host cells. Contributes to the resistance to killing by innate immune components such as neutrophils present in blood and thus attenuates bacterial clearance (By similarity). From Staphylococcus aureus (strain Newman).
    661..710     +  CDS            SET1 (fragment): solubility-enhancement tag derived from T7 phage gene 10B
    718..765     +  terminator     T7 terminator: transcription terminator for bacteriophage T7 RNA polymerase
    802..1230    +  rep_origin     f1 ori (sequence partly withheld): f1 bacteriophage origin of replication; arrow indicates direction of (+) strand synthesis
   1283..1340    +  promoter       AmpR promoter (fragment): bla
   1349..2164    -  CDS            KanR: aminoglycoside phosphotransferase; aph(3')-Ia; confers resistance to kanamycin in bacteria or G418 (Geneticin®) in eukaryotes
   2286..2874    +  rep_origin     ori: high-copy-number ColE1/pMB1/pBR322/pUC origin of replication
   3060..3199    -  misc_feature   bom: basis of mobility region from pBR322
   3301..3492    -  CDS            rop: Rop protein, which maintains plasmids at low copy number; rop
   3509..3889    +  CDS            YPB1_ECOLX: Protein predicted: Swiss-Prot protein existence level 4. From Escherichia coli.
   3961..4252    -  CDS            TcR (fragment): tetracycline efflux protein; tet; confers resistance to tetracycline
   4267..4288    -  protein_bind   CAP binding site: CAP binding activates transcription in the presence of cAMP. E. coli catabolite activator protein
   4301..5383    -  CDS            lacI: lac repressor; lacI; The lac repressor binds to the lac operator to inhibit transcription in E. coli. This inhibition can be relieved by adding lactose or isopropyl-β-D-thiogalactopyranoside (IPTG).
   5384..5461    -  promoter       lacI promoter: lacI
   5469..32      -  CDS            TcR (fragment) (across the origin): tetracycline efflux protein; tet; confers resistance to tetracycline
