[The description below was written by a language model from this plasmid's Addgene catalogue record and pLannotate feature annotations shown in this document.]
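Description:
pET28a-MGGG-ybbr-HIS-SdrD_B1-DK is a bacterial expression plasmid built on the pET28a backbone (about 5.7 kb in total) for producing a tagged fragment of the Staphylococcus aureus SD-repeat protein D in E. coli. It is maintained through a ColE1/pBR322-type origin together with the rop gene, consistent with the low copy number listed, and is selected with kanamycin via an aminoglycoside phosphotransferase marker. An f1 origin, the bom region and remnants of a tetracycline resistance gene are backbone leftovers. Expression is driven by a T7 promoter with an adjacent lac operator, a T7 gene 10 ribosome binding site and a T7 terminator. The plasmid-borne lacI gene supplies repressor, so transcription is IPTG-inducible in hosts that provide T7 RNA polymerase.

The roughly 500 bp insert, introduced by Gibson cloning, encodes the SdrD B1 domain. Its N-terminus carries an MGGG motif that serves as a sortase tag, a ybbR tag and a His tag. The first two allow site-specific covalent immobilization of the protein on a surface, and the His tag supports affinity purification. At the C-terminus is a "DK" peptide, which the record says is used for tethering with ClfB. The catalogue's insert name field reads "SdrG_B2", which conflicts with the plasmid name, the stated purpose and the annotation; both feature tables identify an sdrD fragment directly after the His tag. The short "SET1" hit near the terminator is probably an automated match to vector-derived sequence rather than a designed fusion partner. The sequenced and depositor records differ by only four nucleotides in length and show the same feature layout. The associated work concerns calcium stabilization of an extremely strong protein fold, which fits a construct designed to be anchored at one end and tethered at the other.
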