Addgene plasmid #117983: pET28a-MGGG-ybbr-HIS-SdrD_B1-DK
Purpose: SdrD B1 domain with N-terminal ybbr and sortase tags for covalent immobilization and C-terminal DK peptide for thethering with ClfB
Depositing lab: Hermann Gaub. Depositing organization: Ludwig-Maximilians-Universitaet Muenchen (LMU). Publication: Calcium stabilizes the strongest protein fold. Milles LF, Unterauer EM, Nicolaus T, Gaub HE. Nat Commun. 2018 Nov 12;9(1):4764. doi: 10.1038/s41467-018-07145-6. PubMed 30420680.
Backbone
  Vector backbone: pET28a
  Backbone manufacturer: EMD Biosciences
  Backbone size w/o insert (bp): 5216
  Total vector size (bp): 5720
  Vector type: Bacterial Expression
Growth in bacteria
  Bacterial resistance: Kanamycin, 50 μg/mL
  Growth temperature: 37°C
  Growth strain: DH5alpha
  Copy number: Low Copy
Gene/Insert
  Gene/Insert name: SdrG_B2 (alt name: Staphylococcus aureus SD-repeat protein D)
  Species: Staphylococcus aureus
  Insert size (bp): 504
  GenBank ID: WP_000934487
  Promoter: T7
  Tag / fusion protein: HIS (N terminal on insert); ybbr (N terminal on insert); sortase (N terminal on insert)
  Cloning method: Gibson Cloning
  Sequencing primers: 5′ TAATACGACTCACTATAGGG; 3′ CTAGTTATTGCTCAGCGGT
Terms and licenses: Academic/Nonprofit Terms; Industry Terms: Not Available to Industry
How to cite: pET28a-MGGG-ybbr-HIS-SdrD_B1-DK was a gift from Hermann Gaub (Addgene plasmid # 117983 ; http://n2t.net/addgene:117983 ; RRID:Addgene_117983)
